>Addgene plasmid #42424 | ACOT11A | depositor partial sequence | sequence record 57256 | ACOT11A sequence 868 bps
CATATGCACCATCATCATCATCATTCTTCTGGTGTAGATCTGGGTACCGAGAACCTGTACTTCCAATCCA
TGCGGCCCCAGCCCGGCGATGGTGAGCGGCGGTACCGAGAGGCCAGTGCCAGAAAGAAGATCCGCCTGGA
CAGGAAGTACATCGTGTCCTGTAAGCAGACAGAGGTGCCCCTCTCCGTCCCCTGGGACCCTAGCAACCAG
GTGTACCTGAGCTACAATAACGTCTCCTCCTTGAAGATGCTTGTGGCCAAGGACAACTGGGTGCTGTCCT
CGGAGATCAGTCAGGTCCGCCTGTACACTCTGGAGGATGACAAGTTCCTCTCCTTCCACATGGAGATGGT
GGTGCATGTGGATGCAGCCCAGGCCTTCCTGCTGCTCTCGGACCTGCGTCAGAGGCCAGAGTGGGACAAG
CACTACCGGAGCGTGGAGCTAGTGCAGCAGGTAGACGAGGACGACGCCATCTACCACGTCACCAGCCCTG
CCCTCGGAGGTCACACAAAGCCCCAGGACTTCGTGATCCTGGCCTCGAGGCGGAAGCCTTGTGACAATGG
GGACCCCTATGTCATCGCGCTGAGGTCGGTCACGCTGCCCACACACCGAGAGACGCCAGAGTACAGACGC
GGAGAGACCCTCTGCTCAGGCTTCTGCCTCTGGCGCGAGGGGGACCAGCTGACCAAGGTATCCTACTACA
ACCAGGCCACCCCAGGTGTTCTCAACTATGTGACCACCAACGTGGCCGGCCTCTCCTCTGAGTTCTACAC
CACCTTCAAGGCTTGTGAGCAGTTTCTCTTGGACAACCGGAATGATCTGGCCCCCAGCCTCCAGACCCTC
TGACAGTAAAGGTGGATACGGATCCGAA
