>Addgene plasmid #42424 | ACOT11A | addgene partial sequence | sequence record 60684 | T7 5'-TAATACGACTCACTATAGGG-3'
TTCCCTCTAGAAATAATTTTGTTTAACTTTAAGAAGGAGATATACATATGCACCATCATCATCATCATTC
TTCTGGTGTAGATCTGGGTACCGAGAACCTGTACTTCCAATCCATGCGGCCCCAGCCCGGCGATGGTGAG
CGGCGGTACCGAGAGGCCAGTGCCAGAAAGAAGATCCGCCTGGACAGGAAGTACATCGTGTCCTGTAAGC
AGACAGAGGTGCCCCTCTCCGTCCCCTGGGACCCTAGCAACCAGGTGTACCTGAGCTACAATAACGTCTC
CTCCTTGAAGATGCTTGTGGCCAAGGACAACTGGGTGCTGTCCTCGGAGATCAGTCAGGTCCGCCTGTAC
ACTCTGGAGGATGACAAGTTCCTCTCCTTCCACATGGAGATGGTGGTGCATGTGGATGCAGCCCAGGCCT
TCCTGCTGCTCTCGGACCTGCGTCAGAGGCCAGAGTGGGACAAGCACTACCGGAGCGTGGAGCTAGTGCA
GCAGGTAGACGAGGACGACGCCATCTACCACGTCACCAGCCCTGCCCTCGGAGGTCACACAAAGCCCCAG
GACTTCGTGATCCTGGCCTCGAGGCGGAAGCCTTGTGACAATGGGGACCCCTATGTCATCGCGCTGAGGT
CGGTCACGCTGCCCACACACCGAGAGACGCCAGAGTACAGACGCGGAGAGACCCTCTGCTCAGGCTTCTG
CCTCTGGCGCGAGGGGGACCAGCTGACCAAGGTATCCTACTACAACCAGGCCACCCCAGGTGTTCTCAAC
TATGTGACCACCAACGTGGCCGGCCTCTCCTCTGAGTTCTACACCACCTTCAAGGCTTGTGAGCAGTTTC
TCTTGGACAACCGGAATGATCTGGCCCCCAGCCTCCAGACCCTCTGACAGTAAAGGTGGATACGGATCCG
AATTCGAGCTCGTC
