[The description below was written by a language model from this plasmid's Addgene catalogue record.]
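Description:
ACOT11A is a bacterial expression plasmid built on the pNIC28-Bsa4 backbone from the SGC, carrying a fragment of the human ACOT11 gene (acyl-CoA thioesterase 11, also known as BFIT, STARD14, THEA or THEM1). It is maintained in E. coli as a high-copy plasmid under kanamycin selection. The record does not include a feature table, so the origin of replication and the promoter are not explicitly listed. The recommended sequencing primers (T7 forward and T7 terminator) and the depositor's suggestion of a DE3-lysogen expression strain with a rare-codon supplement plasmid both point to a T7 promoter/terminator expression cassette driven by T7 RNA polymerase in the host.

The insert is about 868 bp and was introduced by ligation-independent cloning. It is fused at its N terminus to a hexahistidine tag followed by a TEV protease recognition site, which allows the protein to be captured by immobilised-metal affinity chromatography and the tag then cleaved off to leave near-native protein. The stated purpose is protein production for structure determination. The record cautions that the insert may not be the full open reading frame, so it is probably a domain-level construct chosen for crystallisation rather than the complete ACOT11 coding sequence, though its exact boundaries are not stated. It is linked to a deposited crystal structure. The mutation field only refers to the depositor comments, which give no specific sequence changes, so any differences from the reference sequence are not documented here.
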