Addgene plasmid #42424: ACOT11A
Purpose: Bacterial expression for structure determination; may not be full ORF
Depositing lab: Nicola Burgess-Brown. Depositing organization: University of Oxford.
Backbone
  Vector backbone: pNIC28-Bsa4
  Backbone manufacturer: SGC
  Vector type: Bacterial Expression
Growth in bacteria
  Bacterial resistance: Kanamycin, 50 μg/mL
  Growth temperature: 37°C
  Growth strain: Mach1 ;
  Copy number: High Copy
Gene/Insert
  Gene/Insert name: ACOT11A (alt names: ACOT11; gi|22165400; PDB:3FO5)
  Species: H. sapiens (human)
  Insert size (bp): 868
  Mutation: See Comments
  Entrez Gene: ACOT11 (a.k.a. BFIT, STARD14, THEA, THEM1)
  Tag / fusion protein: His6-TEV (N terminal on insert)
  Cloning method: Ligation Independent Cloning
  Sequencing primers: 5′ T7; 3′ T7-term
Terms and licenses: Academic/Nonprofit Terms; Industry Terms: Not Available to Industry
Depositor comments: http://www.thesgc.org/structures/3FO5/ Use BL21(DE3)-R3-pRARE2 strain for expression.
How to cite: ACOT11A was a gift from Nicola Burgess-Brown (Addgene plasmid # 42424 ; http://n2t.net/addgene:42424 ; RRID:Addgene_42424)
